>Addgene plasmid #49628 | pTH-HD(C)-mCherry | depositor full sequence | sequence record 74764 | pTH-HD(C)-mCherry sequence 8600 bps
ACGGATCGGGAGATCTCCCGATCCCCTATGGTGCACTCTCAGTACAATCTGCTCTGATGCCGCATAGTTA
AGCCAGTATCTGCTCCCTGCTTGTGTGTTGGAGGTCGCTGAGTAGTGCGCGAGCAAAATTTAAGCTACAA
CAAGGCAAGGCTTGACCGACAATTCCATGAAGAATCTGCTTAGGGTTAGGCGTTTTGCGCTGCTTCGCGA
TGTACGGGCCAGATATACGCGTTGACATTGATTATTGACTAGTTATTAATAGTAATCAATTACGGGGTCA
TTAGTTCATAGCCCATATATGGAGTTCCGCGTTACATAACTTACGGTAAATGGCCCGCCTGGCTGACCGC
CCAACGACCCCCGCCCATTGACGTCAATAATGACGTATGTTCCCATAGTAACGCCAATAGGGACTTTCCA
TTGACGTCAATGGGTGGAGTATTTACGGTAAACTGCCCACTTGGCAGTACATCAAGTGTATCATATGCCA
AGTACGCCCCCTATTGACGTCAATGACGGTAAATGGCCCGCCTGGCATTATGCCCAGTACATGACCTTAT
GGGACTTTCCTACTTGGCAGTACATCTACGTATTAGTCATCGCTATTACCATGGTGATGCGGTTTTGGCA
GTACATCAATGGGCGTGGATAGCGGTTTGACTCACGGGGATTTCCAAGTCTCCACCCCATTGACGTCAAT
GGGAGTTTGTTTTGGCACCAAAATCAACGGGACTTTCCAAAATGTCGTAACAACTCCGCCCCATTGACGC
AAATGGGCGGTAGGCGTGTACGGTGGGAGGTCTATATAAGCAGAGCTCTCCCTATCAGTGATAGAGATCT
CCCTATCAGTGATAGAGATCGTCGACGAGCTCGTTTAGTGAACCGTCAGATCGCCTGGAGACGCCATCCA
CGCTGTTTTGACCTCCATAGAAGACACCGGGACCGATCCAGCCTGGCGCGCCGGTTCTGGATCCGGTTCT
CAATTGGGTTCTACCGGTTAGGGGCCACCATGGACTATAAGGACCACGACGGAGACTACAAGGATCATGA
TATTGATTACAAAGACGATGACGATAAGATGGCCCCAAAGAAGAAGCGGAAGGTCGGTATCCACGGAGTC
CCAGCAGCCGTAGATTTGAGAACTTTGGGATATTCACAGCAGCAGCAGGAAAAGATCAAGCCCAAAGTGA
GGTCGACAGTCGCGCAGCATCACGAAGCGCTGGTGGGTCATGGGTTTACACATGCCCACATCGTAGCCTT
GTCGCAGCACCCTGCAGCCCTTGGCACGGTCGCCGTCAAGTACCAGGACATGATTGCGGCGTTGCCGGAA
GCCACACATGAGGCGATCGTCGGTGTGGGGAAACAGTGGAGCGGAGCCCGAGCGCTTGAGGCCCTGTTGA
CGGTCGCGGGAGAGCTGAGAGGGCCTCCCCTTCAGCTGGACACGGGCCAGTTGCTGAAGATCGCGAAGCG
GGGAGGAGTCACGGCGGTCGAGGCGGTGCACGCGTGGCGCAATGCGCTCACGGGAGCACCCCTCAACCTG
ACAGAGACCGCGGCCGCATTAGGCACCCCAGGCTTTACACTTTATGCTTCCGGCTCGTATAATGTGTGGA
TTTTGAGTTAGGATCCGTCGAGATTTTCAGGAGCTAAGGAAGCTAAAATGGAGAAAAAAATCACTGGATA
TACCACCGTTGATATATCCCAATGGCATCGTAAAGAACATTTTGAGGCATTTCAGTCAGTTGCTCAATGT
ACCTATAACCAGACCGTTCAGCTGGATATTACGGCCTTTTTAAAGACCGTAAAGAAAAATAAGCACAAGT
TTTATCCGGCCTTTATTCACATTCTTGCCCGCCTGATGAATGCTCATCCGGAATTCCGTATGGCAATGAA
AGACGGTGAGCTGGTGATATGGGATAGTGTTCACCCTTGTTACACCGTTTTCCATGAGCAAACTGAAACG
TTTTCATCGCTCTGGAGTGAATACCACGACGATTTCCGGCAGTTTCTACACATATATTCGCAAGATGTGG
CGTGTTACGGTGAAAACCTGGCCTATTTCCCTAAAGGGTTTATTGAGAATATGTTTTTCGTCTCAGCCAA
TCCCTGGGTGAGTTTCACCAGTTTTGATTTAAACGTGGCCAATATGGACAACTTCTTCGCCCCCGTTTTC
ACCATGGGCAAATATTATACGCAAGGCGACAAGGTGCTGATGCCGCTGGCGATTCAGGTTCATCATGCCG
TTTGTGATGGCTTCCATGTCGGCAGAATGCTTAATGAATTACAACAGTACTGCGATGAGTGGCAGGGCGG
GGCGTAAAGATCTGGATCCGGCTTACTAAAAGCCAGATAACAGTATGCGTATTTGCGCGCTGATTTTTGC
GGTATAAGAATATATACTGATATGTATACCCGAAGTATGTCAAAAAGAGGTATGCTATGAAGCAGCGTAT
TACAGTGACAGTTGACAGCGACAGCTATCAGTTGCTCAAGGCATATATGATGTCAATATCTCCGGTCTGG
TAAGCACAACCATGCAGAATGAAGCCCGTCGTCTGCGTGCCGAACGCTGGAAAGCGGAAAATCAGGAAGG
GATGGCTGAGGTCGCCCGGTTTATTGAAATGAACGGCTCTTTTGCTGACGAGAACAGGGGCTGGTGAAAT
GCAGTTTAAGGTTTACACCTATAAAAGAGAGAGCCGTTATCGTCTGTTTGTGGATGTACAGAGTGATATT
ATTGACACGCCCGGGCGACGGATGGTGATCCCCCTGGCCAGTGCACGTCTGCTGTCAGATAAAGTCTCCC
GTGAACTTTACCCGGTGGTGCATATCGGGGATGAAAGCTGGCGCATGATGACCACCGATATGGCCAGTGT
GCCGGTCTCCGTTATCGGGGAAGAAGTGGCTGATCTCAGCCACCGCGAAAATGACATCAAAAACGCCATT
AACCTGATGTTCTGGGGAATATAAATGTCAGGCTCCCTTATACACAGCCAGTCTGCAGGTCGACGGTCTC
GACTCACGCCTGAGCAGGTAGTGGCTATTGCATCCCATGACGGGGGCAGACCCGCACTGGAGTCAATCGT
GGCCCAGCTTTCGAGGCCGGACCCCGCGCTGGCCGCACTCACTAATGATCATCTTGTAGCGCTGGCCTGC
CTCGGCGGACGACCCGCCTTGGATGCGGTGAAGAAGGGGCTCCCGCACGCGCCTGCATTGATTAAGCGGA
CCAACAGAAGGATTCCCGAGAGGACATCACATCGAGTGGCAGGCCTGCAGGGAAGTGGAAGTATGGTGAG
CAAGGGCGAGGAGGATAACATGGCCATCATCAAGGAGTTCATGCGCTTCAAGGTGCACATGGAGGGCTCC
GTGAACGGCCACGAGTTCGAGATCGAGGGCGAGGGCGAGGGCCGCCCCTACGAGGGCACCCAGACCGCCA
AGCTGAAGGTGACCAAGGGTGGCCCCCTGCCCTTCGCCTGGGACATCCTGTCCCCTCAGTTCATGTACGG
CTCCAAGGCCTACGTGAAGCACCCCGCCGACATCCCCGACTACTTGAAGCTGTCCTTCCCCGAGGGCTTC
AAGTGGGAGCGCGTGATGAACTTCGAGGACGGCGGCGTGGTGACCGTGACCCAGGACTCCTCACTGCAGG
ACGGCGAGTTCATCTACAAGGTGAAGCTGCGCGGCACCAACTTCCCCTCCGACGGCCCCGTAATGCAGAA
GAAGACCATGGGCTGGGAGGCCTCCTCCGAGCGGATGTACCCCGAGGACGGCGCCCTGAAGGGCGAGATC
AAGCAGAGGCTGAAGCTGAAGGACGGCGGCCACTACGACGCTGAGGTCAAGACCACCTACAAGGCCAAGA
AGCCCGTGCAGCTGCCCGGCGCCTACAACGTCAACATCAAGTTGGACATCACCTCCCACAACGAGGACTA
CACCATCGTGGAACAGTACGAACGCGCTGAGGGCCGCCACTCCACCGGCGGCATGGACGAGCTGTACAAG
TAGTCTAGAGGGCCCGTTTAAACCCGCTGATCAGCCTCGACTGTGCCTTCTAGTTGCCAGCCATCTGTTG
TTTGCCCCTCCCCCGTGCCTTCCTTGACCCTGGAAGGTGCCACTCCCACTGTCCTTTCCTAATAAAATGA
GGAAATTGCATCGCATTGTCTGAGTAGGTGTCATTCTATTCTGGGGGGTGGGGTGGGGCAGGACAGCAAG
GGGGAGGATTGGGAAGACAATAGCAGGCATGCTGGGGATGCGGTGGGCTCTATGGCTTCTGAGGCGGAAA
GAACCAGCTGGGGCTCTAGGGGGTATCCCC
[124 nt withheld, positions 4301-4424]
C
[91 nt withheld, positions 4426-4516]
A
[49 nt withheld, positions 4518-4566]
CCTTTGACGTTGGAGTCCACGTTCTTT
[37 nt withheld, positions 4594-4630]
ACCCTATCTCGGTCTATTCTTTTGATTTATAAGGGATTTTGCCGATTTCGGCCTATTGGTTAAAAAATGA
GCTGATTTAACAAAAATTTAACGCGAATTAATTCTGTGGAATGTGTGTCAGTTAGGGTGTGGAAAGTCCC
CAGGCTCCCCAGCAGGCAGAAGTATGCAAAGCATGCATCTCAATTAGTCAGCAACCAGGTGTGGAAAGTC
CCCAGGCTCCCCAGCAGGCAGAAGTATGCAAAGCATGCATCTCAATTAGTCAGCAACCATAGTCCCGCCC
CTAACTCCGCCCATCCCGCCCCTAACTCCGCCCAGTTCCGCCCATTCTCCGCCCCATGGCTGACTAATTT
TTTTTATTTATGCAGAGGCCGAGGCCGCCTCTGCCTCTGAGCTATTCCAGAAGTAGTGAGGAGGCTTTTT
TGGAGGCCTAGGCTTTTGCAAAAAGCTCCCGGGAGCTTGTATATCCATTTTCGGATCTGATCAGCACGTG
ATGAAAAAGCCTGAACTCACCGCGACGTCTGTCGAGAAGTTTCTGATCGAAAAGTTCGACAGCGTCTCCG
ACCTGATGCAGCTCTCGGAGGGCGAAGAATCTCGTGCTTTCAGCTTCGATGTAGGAGGGCGTGGATATGT
CCTGCGGGTAAATAGCTGCGCCGATGGTTTCTACAAAGATCGTTATGTTTATCGGCACTTTGCATCGGCC
GCGCTCCCGATTCCGGAAGTGCTTGACATTGGGGAATTCAGCGAGAGCCTGACCTATTGCATCTCCCGCC
GTGCACAGGGTGTCACGTTGCAAGACCTGCCTGAAACCGAACTGCCCGCTGTTCTGCAGCCGGTCGCGGA
GGCCATGGATGCGATCGCTGCGGCCGATCTTAGCCAGACGAGCGGGTTCGGCCCATTCGGACCGCAAGGA
ATCGGTCAATACACTACATGGCGTGATTTCATATGCGCGATTGCTGATCCCCATGTGTATCACTGGCAAA
CTGTGATGGACGACACCGTCAGTGCGTCCGTCGCGCAGGCTCTCGATGAGCTGATGCTTTGGGCCGAGGA
CTGCCCCGAAGTCCGGCACCTCGTGCACGCGGATTTCGGCTCCAACAATGTCCTGACGGACAATGGCCGC
ATAACAGCGGTCATTGACTGGAGCGAGGCGATGTTCGGGGATTCCCAATACGAGGTCGCCAACATCTTCT
TCTGGAGGCCGTGGTTGGCTTGTATGGAGCAGCAGACGCGCTACTTCGAGCGGAGGCATCCGGAGCTTGC
AGGATCGCCGCGGCTCCGGGCGTATATGCTCCGCATTGGTCTTGACCAACTCTATCAGAGCTTGGTTGAC
GGCAATTTCGATGATGCAGCTTGGGCGCAGGGTCGATGCGACGCAATCGTCCGATCCGGAGCCGGGACTG
TCGGGCGTACACAAATCGCCCGCAGAAGCGCGGCCGTCTGGACCGATGGCTGTGTAGAAGTACTCGCCGA
TAGTGGAAACCGACGCCCCAGCACTCGTCCGAGGGCAAAGGAATAGCACGTGCTACGAGATTTCGATTCC
ACCGCCGCCTTCTATGAAAGGTTGGGCTTCGGAATCGTTTTCCGGGACGCCGGCTGGATGATCCTCCAGC
GCGGGGATCTCATGCTGGAGTTCTTCGCCCACCCCAACTTGTTTATTGCAGCTTATAATGGTTACAAATA
AAGCAATAGCATCACAAATTTCACAAATAAAGCATTTTTTTCACTGCATTCTAGTTGTGGTTTGTCCAAA
CTCATCAATGTATCTTATCATGTCTGTATACCGTCGACCTCTAGCTAGAGCTTGGCGTAATCATGGTCAT
AGCTGTTTCCTGTGTGAAATTGTTATCCGCTCACAATTCCACACAACATACGAGCCGGAAGCATAAAGTG
TAAAGCCTGGGGTGCCTAATGAGTGAGCTAACTCACATTAATTGCGTTGCGCTCACTGCCCGCTTTCCAG
TCGGGAAACCTGTCGTGCCAGCTGCATTAATGAATCGGCCAACGCGCGGGGAGAGGCGGTTTGCGTATTG
GGCGCTCTTCCGCTTCCTCGCTCACTGACTCGCTGCGCTCGGTCGTTCGGCTGCGGCGAGCGGTATCAGC
TCACTCAAAGGCGGTAATACGGTTATCCACAGAATCAGGGGATAACGCAGGAAAGAACATGTGAGCAAAA
GGCCAGCAAAAGGCCAGGAACCGTAAAAAGGCCGCGTTGCTGGCGTTTTTCCATAGGCTCCGCCCCCCTG
ACGAGCATCACAAAAATCGACGCTCAAGTCAGAGGTGGCGAAACCCGACAGGACTATAAAGATACCAGGC
GTTTCCCCCTGGAAGCTCCCTCGTGCGCTCTCCTGTTCCGACCCTGCCGCTTACCGGATACCTGTCCGCC
TTTCTCCCTTCGGGAAGCGTGGCGCTTTCTCATAGCTCACGCTGTAGGTATCTCAGTTCGGTGTAGGTCG
TTCGCTCCAAGCTGGGCTGTGTGCACGAACCCCCCGTTCAGCCCGACCGCTGCGCCTTATCCGGTAACTA
TCGTCTTGAGTCCAACCCGGTAAGACACGACTTATCGCCACTGGCAGCAGCCACTGGTAACAGGATTAGC
AGAGCGAGGTATGTAGGCGGTGCTACAGAGTTCTTGAAGTGGTGGCCTAACTACGGCTACACTAGAAGAA
CAGTATTTGGTATCTGCGCTCTGCTGAAGCCAGTTACCTTCGGAAAAAGAGTTGGTAGCTCTTGATCCGG
CAAACAAACCACCGCTGGTAGCGGTTTTTTTGTTTGCAAGCAGCAGATTACGCGCAGAAAAAAAGGATCT
CAAGAAGATCCTTTGATCTTTTCTACGGGGTCTGACGCTCAGTGGAACGAAAACTCACGTTAAGGGATTT
TGGTCATGAGATTATCAAAAAGGATCTTCACCTAGATCCTTTTAAATTAAAAATGAAGTTTTAAATCAAT
CTAAAGTATATATGAGTAAACTTGGTCTGACAGTTACCAATGCTTAATCAGTGAGGCACCTATCTCAGCG
ATCTGTCTATTTCGTTCATCCATAGTTGCCTGACTCCCCGTCGTGTAGATAACTACGATACGGGAGGGCT
TACCATCTGGCCCCAGTGCTGCAATGATACCGCGAGAACCACGCTCACCGGCTCCAGATTTATCAGCAAT
AAACCAGCCAGCCGGAAGGGCCGAGCGCAGAAGTGGTCCTGCAACTTTATCCGCCTCCATCCAGTCTATT
AATTGTTGCCGGGAAGCTAGAGTAAGTAGTTCGCCAGTTAATAGTTTGCGCAACGTTGTTGCCATTGCTA
CAGGCATCGTGGTGTCACGCTCGTCGTTTGGTATGGCTTCATTCAGCTCCGGTTCCCAACGATCAAGGCG
AGTTACATGATCCCCCATGTTGTGCAAAAAAGCGGTTAGCTCCTTCGGTCCTCCGATCGTTGTCAGAAGT
AAGTTGGCCGCAGTGTTATCACTCATGGTTATGGCAGCACTGCATAATTCTCTTACTGTCATGCCATCCG
TAAGATGCTTTTCTGTGACTGGTGAGTACTCAACCAAGTCATTCTGAGAATAGTGTATGCGGCGACCGAG
TTGCTCTTGCCCGGCGTCAATACGGGATAATACCGCGCCACATAGCAGAACTTTAAAAGTGCTCATCATT
GGAAAACGTTCTTCGGGGCGAAAACTCTCAAGGATCTTACCGCTGTTGAGATCCAGTTCGATGTAACCCA
CTCGTGCACCCAACTGATCTTCAGCATCTTTTACTTTCACCAGCGTTTCTGGGTGAGCAAAAACAGGAAG
GCAAAATGCCGCAAAAAAGGGAATAAGGGCGACACGGAAATGTTGAATACTCATACTCTTCCTTTTTCAA
TATTATTGAAGCATTTATCAGGGTTATTGTCTCATGAGCGGATACATATTTGAATGTATTTAGAAAAATA
AACAAATAGGGGTTCCGCGCACATTTCCCCGAAAAGTGCCACCTGACGTC
Features (pLannotate 1.2.2; 28 found; start..end, strand, type, name):
     27..79      -  misc_feature   bom (fragment): basis of mobility region from pBR322
    234..613     +  enhancer       CMV enhancer: human cytomegalovirus immediate early enhancer
    614..817     +  promoter       CMV promoter: human cytomegalovirus (CMV) immediate early promoter
    819..838     +  promoter       PLtetO-1 promoter (fragment): modified phage lambda PL promoter with tet operator sites (Lutz and Bujard, 1997)
    840..859     +  promoter       PLtetO-1 promoter (fragment): modified phage lambda PL promoter with tet operator sites (Lutz and Bujard, 1997)
    867..900     +  promoter       TRE3GV promoter (fragment): 3rd-generation Tet-responsive promoter that can be activated by binding of Tet-On® 3G, optimized for retroviral and lentiviral vectors
   1076..1543    +  CDS            avrXa10 (fragment): AVX10_XANOO - Experimental evidence at protein level: Swiss-Prot protein existence level 1. Avirulence protein. Induces the hypersensitive response (HR)in rice plants carrying the resistance gene Xa10. Activity depends on the presence of the core repeat domains; replacement with repeat domains from other proteins (AvrBs3 of X.euvesicatoria (AC P14727) or AvrXa7 of this organism) does not elicit the HR. Probably acts as a transcription factor in its host plant (rice) to induce plant resistance or disease. From Xanthomonas oryzae pv. oryzae.
   1574..1604    +  promoter       lac UV5 promoter: E. coli lac promoter with an "up" mutation
   1628..1657    +  promoter       cat promoter (fragment): promoter of the E. coli cat gene encoding chloramphenicol acetyltransferase
   1658..2317    +  CDS            CmR: chloramphenicol acetyltransferase; cat; confers resistance to chloramphenicol
   2496..2654    +  CDS            ccdA (fragment): CCDA_ECO57 - Also known as H, letA. Experimental evidence at protein level: Swiss-Prot protein existence level 1. Antitoxin component of a type II toxin-antitoxin (TA) system which inhibits the post-segregational killing (PSK) of plasmid-free cells, also referred to as a plasmid addiction system. Binds to and blocks the activity of CcdB; will also remove bound CcdB protein from the CcdB-GyrA complex by forming a CcdA-CcdB complex, a process termed rejuvenation. Functions as a transcriptional corepressor for the ccdAB operon, repression also requires CcdB (By similarity). From Escherichia coli
   2659..2961    +  CDS            ccdB: CCDB_ECOLI - Also known as G, letB, letD. Experimental evidence at protein level: Swiss-Prot protein existence level 1. Toxic component of a type II toxin-antitoxin (TA) system, functioning in plasmid maintainence. Responsible for the post- segregational killing (PSK) of plasmid-free cells, also referred to as a plasmid addiction system. Half-life of over 2 hours. Cell killing by CcdB is accompanied by filamentation, defects in chromosome and plasmid segregation, defects in cell division, formation of anucleate cells, decreased DNA synthesis and plasmid loss. Interferes with the activity of DN
   3073..3261    +  CDS            avrBs3 (fragment): AVRB3_XANEU - Experimental evidence at protein level: Swiss-Prot protein existence level 1. Avirulence protein. Acts as a transcription factor in C.annuum plants. In susceptible plants lacking the Bs3 resistance gene induces expression of a number of genes, including genes homologous to a family of auxin-induced genes, alpha-expansin genes, pectate lyase, anthocyanidin glucoside rhamnosyl transferase and at least one transcription factor, UPA20. Their expression leads to plant hypertrophy in mesophyll cells, probably mainly mediated by UPA20 (PubMed:17962565). In resistant plants induces the h
   3283..3990    +  CDS            mCherry: mCherry is a basic (constitutively fluorescent) red fluorescent protein published in 2004, derived from Discosoma sp.. It is reported to be a very rapidly-maturing monomer with low acid sensitivity.
   4031..4255    +  polyA_signal   bGH poly(A) signal: bovine growth hormone polyadenylation signal
   4259..4280    +  promoter       SV40 promoter (fragment): SV40 enhancer and early promoter
   4301..4729    +  rep_origin     f1 ori (sequence partly withheld): f1 bacteriophage origin of replication; arrow indicates direction of (+) strand synthesis
   4743..5072    +  promoter       SV40 promoter: SV40 enhancer and early promoter
   5121..6146    +  CDS            HygR: aminoglycoside phosphotransferase from E. coli; aph(4)-Ia; confers resistance to hygromycin
   6156..6281    +  CDS            ble (fragment): BLE_KLEPN - Experimental evidence at protein level: Swiss-Prot protein existence level 1. Binding protein with a strong affinity to the bleomycin family of antibiotics. Binds to CL990; an antimitotic-antibiotic compound. From Klebsiella pneumoniae.
   6276..6397    +  polyA_signal   SV40 poly(A) signal: SV40 polyadenylation signal
   6470..6486    -  protein_bind   lac operator: The lac repressor binds to the lac operator to inhibit transcription in E. coli. This inhibition can be relieved by adding lactose or isopropyl-β-D-thiogalactopyranoside (IPTG). lac repressor encoded by lacI
   6494..6524    -  promoter       lac promoter: promoter for the E. coli lac operon
   6539..6560    -  protein_bind   CAP binding site: CAP binding activates transcription in the presence of cAMP. E. coli catabolite activator protein
   6573..6665    -  CDS            lacI (fragment): lac repressor; lacI; The lac repressor binds to the lac operator to inhibit transcription in E. coli. This inhibition can be relieved by adding lactose or isopropyl-β-D-thiogalactopyranoside (IPTG).
   6848..7433    -  rep_origin     ori: high-copy-number ColE1/pMB1/pBR322/pUC origin of replication
   7604..8464    -  CDS            AmpR: β-lactamase; bla; confers resistance to ampicillin, carbenicillin, and related antibiotics
   8465..8569    -  promoter       AmpR promoter: bla
