[The description below was written by a language model from this plasmid's Addgene catalogue record and pLannotate feature annotations shown in this document.]
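Description:
pTH-HD(C)-mCherry is an empty destination vector for building TALEColor-mCherry fusions, that is, designer transcription activator-like effectors (TALEs) fused to a red fluorescent protein for expression in mammalian cells. It is derived from the pcDNA4/TO backbone. The annotated sequence is 8,600 nt, against a listed backbone size of 5,500 bp. In bacteria it replicates from a high-copy ColE1/pUC origin and carries ampicillin resistance on the backbone, along with an f1 origin. For mammalian selection, an SV40 promoter drives a hygromycin resistance gene. A short bleomycin-resistance fragment follows this gene, which suggests that hygromycin resistance replaced the original marker of the parent vector.

The expression unit begins with the CMV enhancer and promoter, followed by short tet operator-like matches consistent with the tetracycline-regulatable design of pcDNA4/TO. Downstream are a TALE N-terminal segment (annotated by homology to avrXa10), a stuffer cassette, a TALE C-terminal segment (homologous to avrBs3), the mCherry coding sequence as a C-terminal tag, and a bGH polyadenylation signal. The stuffer cassette contains a chloramphenicol resistance gene and the ccdB toxin. This explains the dual chloramphenicol and ampicillin selection and the need for a ccdB-tolerant strain to propagate the empty vector. Replacing the stuffer with an assembled array of TALE repeats removes ccdB, so correct clones can be recovered by counter-selection in ordinary strains.

The depositor notes compatibility with a widely used TALE assembly toolbox. The "HD(C)" in the name presumably refers to a final half repeat specifying cytosine, but the record does not state this. According to the associated publication, such fusions are used to visualize repetitive DNA sequences in human chromosomes.
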