Addgene plasmid #49628: pTH-HD(C)-mCherry
Purpose: (Empty Backbone) Destination Vector for TALEColor-mCherry
Depositing lab: Thoru Pederson. Depositing organization: University of Massachusetts, Worcester. Publication: Visualization of repetitive DNA sequences in human chromosomes with transcription activator-like effectors. Ma H, Reyes-Gutierrez P, Pederson T. Proc Natl Acad Sci U S A. 2013 Dec 9. 10.1073/pnas.1319097110 PubMed 24324157.
Backbone
  Vector backbone: pcDNA4/TO
  Backbone manufacturer: Invitrogen
  Backbone size (bp): 5500
  Vector type: Mammalian Expression, TALEN
  Promoter: CMV
  Selectable markers: Hygromycin
  Tag / fusion protein: mCherry (C terminal on backbone)
Growth in bacteria
  Bacterial resistance: Chloramphenicol and Ampicillin, 25 & 100 μg/mL
  Growth temperature: 37°C
  Growth strain: ccdB Survival
  Copy number: High Copy
Gene/Insert
  Cloning method: Restriction Enzyme
Terms and licenses: Academic/Nonprofit Terms; Industry Terms: Not Available to Industry
Depositor comments: This destination vector for TALEs is compatible with the Zhang Lab TALE Toolbox.
How to cite: pTH-HD(C)-mCherry was a gift from Thoru Pederson (Addgene plasmid # 49628 ; http://n2t.net/addgene:49628 ; RRID:Addgene_49628)
