>Addgene plasmid #49628 | pTH-HD(C)-mCherry | addgene partial sequence | sequence record 76190 | CMV-F
CTATATAAGCAGAGCTCTCCCTATCAGTGATAGAGATCTCCCTATCAGTGATAGAGATCGTCGACGAGCT
CGTTTAGTGAACCGTCAGATCGCCTGGAGACGCCATCCACGCTGTTTTGACCTCCATAGAAGACACCGGG
ACCGATCCAGCCTGGCGCGCCGGTTCTGGATCCGGTTCTCAATTGGGTTCTACCGGTTAGGGGCCACCAT
GGACTATAAGGACCACGACGGAGACTACAAGGATCATGATATTGATTACAAAGACGATGACGATAAGATG
GCCCCAAAGAAGAAGCGGAAGGTCGGTATCCACGGAGTCCCAGCAGCCGTAGATTTGAGAACTTTGGGAT
ATTCACAGCAGCAGCAGGAAAAGATCAAGCCCAAAGTGAGGTCGACAGTCGCGCAGCATCACGAAGCGCT
GGTGGGTCATGGGTTTACACATGCCCACATCGTAGCCTTGTCGCAGCACCCTGCAGCCCTTGGCACGGTC
GCCGTCAAGTACCAGGACATGATTGCGGCGTTGCCGGAAGCCACACATGAGGCGATCGTCGGTGTGGGGA
AACAGTGGAGCGGAGCCCGAGCGCTTGAGGCCCTGTTGACGGTCGCGGGAGAGCTGAGAGGGCCTCCCCT
TCAGCTGGACACGGGCCAGTTGCTGAAGATCGCGAAGCGGGGAGGAGTCACGGCGGTCGAGGCGGTGCAC
GCGTGGCGCAATGCGCTCACGGGAGCACCCCTCAACCTGACAGAGACCGCGGCCGCATTAGGCACCCCAG
GCTTTACACTTTATGCTTCCGGCTCGTATAATGTGTGGATTTTGAGTTAGGATCCGTCGAGATTTTCAGG
AGCTAAGGAAGCTAAAATGGAGAAAAAAATCACTGGATATACCACCGTTGATATATCCCAATGGCATCGT
AAAGAACATTTTGAGGCATTTCAGTCAGTTGCTCAATGTACCTATAACCAGACCGTTCAGCTGGATATTA
CGGCCTTTTT
