>Addgene plasmid #49628 | pTH-HD(C)-mCherry | addgene partial sequence | sequence record 76701 | ccdb-fwd 5'-GCATGATGACCACCGATATG-3'
GTCTCCGTTATCGGGGAAGAAGTGGCTGATCTCAGCCACCGCGAAAATGACATCAAAAACGCCATTAACC
TGATGTTCTGGGGAATATAAATGTCAGGCTCCCTTATACACAGCCAGTCTGCAGGTCGACGGTCTCGACT
CACGCCTGAGCAGGTAGTGGCTATTGCATCCCATGACGGGGGCAGACCCGCACTGGAGTCAATCGTGGCC
CAGCTTTCGAGGCCGGACCCCGCGCTGGCCGCACTCACTAATGATCATCTTGTAGCGCTGGCCTGCCTCG
GCGGACGACCCGCCTTGGATGCGGTGAAGAAGGGGCTCCCGCACGCGCCTGCATTGATTAAGCGGACCAA
CAGAAGGATTCCCGAGAGGACATCACATCGAGTGGCAGGCCTGCAGGGAAGTGGAAGTATGGTGAGCAAG
GGCGAGGAGGATAACATGGCCATCATCAAGGAGTTCATGCGCTTCAAGGTGCACATGGAGGGCTCCGTGA
ACGGCCACGAGTTCGAGATCGAGGGCGAGGGCGAGGGCCGCCCCTACGAGGGCACCCAGACCGCCAAGCT
GAAGGTGACCAAGGGTGGCCCCCTGCCCTTCGCCTGGGACATCCTGTCCCCTCAGTTCATGTACGGCTCC
AAGGCCTACGTGAAGCACCCCGCCGACATCCCCGACTACTTGAAGCTGTCCTTCCCCGAGGGCTTCAAGT
GGGAGCGCGTGATGAACTTCGAGGACGGCGGCGTGGTGACCGTGACCCAGGACTCCTCACTGCAGGACGG
CGAGTTCATCTACAAGGTGAAGCTGCGCGGCACCAACTTCCCCTCCGACGGCCCCGTAATGCAGAAGAAG
ACCATGGGCTGGGAGGCCTCCTCCGAGCGGATGTACCCCGAGGACGGCGCCCTGAAGGGCGAGATCAAGC
AGAGGCTGAAGCTGAAGGACGGCGGCCACTACGACGCTGAGGTCAAGACCACCTACAAGGCCAAGAAGCC
CGTGCAGCTGCCCGGCGCC
