>Addgene plasmid #49628 | pTH-HD(C)-mCherry | addgene partial sequence | sequence record 77713 | BGH-rev 5'-TAGAAGGCACAGTCGAGG-3'
TACTTGTACAGCTCGTCCATGCCGCCGGTGGAGTGGCGGCCCTCAGCGCGTTCGTACTGTTCCACGATGG
TGTAGTCCTCGTTGTGGGAGGTGATGTCCAACTTGATGTTGACGTTGTAGGCGCCGGGCAGCTGCACGGG
CTTCTTGGCCTTGTAGGTGGTCTTGACCTCAGCGTCGTAGTGGCCGCCGTCCTTCAGCTTCAGCCTCTGC
TTGATCTCGCCCTTCAGGGCGCCGTCCTCGGGGTACATCCGCTCGGAGGAGGCCTCCCAGCCCATGGTCT
TCTTCTGCATTACGGGGCCGTCGGAGGGGAAGTTGGTGCCGCGCAGCTTCACCTTGTAGATGAACTCGCC
GTCCTGCAGTGAGGAGTCCTGGGTCACGGTCACCACGCCGCCGTCCTCGAAGTTCATCACGCGCTCCCAC
TTGAAGCCCTCGGGGAAGGACAGCTTCAAGTAGTCGGGGATGTCGGCGGGGTGCTTCACGTAGGCCTTGG
AGCCGTACATGAACTGAGGGGACAGGATGTCCCAGGCGAAGGGCAGGGGGCCACCCTTGGTCACCTTCAG
CTTGGCGGTCTGGGTGCCCTCGTAGGGGCGGCCCTCGCCCTCGCCCTCGATCTCGAACTCGTGGCCGTTC
ACGGAGCCCTCCATGTGCACCTTGAAGCGCATGAACTCCTTGATGATGGCCATGTTATCCTCCTCGCCCT
TGCTCACCATACTTCCACTTCCCTGCAGGCCTGCCACTCGATGTGATGTCCTCTCGGGAATCCTTCTGTT
GGTCCGCTTAATCAATGCAGGCGCGTGCGGGAGCCCCTTCTTCACCGCATCCAAGGCGG
